Addgene plasmid #147971: pnEA-NpS-CtNot3_X
Purpose: Bacterial Expression of CtNot3
Depositing lab: Elisa Izaurralde. Depositing organization: Max Planck Institute for Developmental Biology. Publication: Structural and biochemical analysis of a NOT1 MIF4G-like domain of the CCR4-NOT complex. Raisch T, Sandmeir F, Weichenrieder O, Valkov E, Izaurralde E. J Struct Biol. 2018 Dec;204(3):388-395. doi: 10.1016/j.jsb.2018.10.009. Epub 2018 Oct 24. PubMed 30367941.
Backbone
  Vector backbone: Unknown
  Vector type: Bacterial Expression
Growth in bacteria
  Bacterial resistance: Ampicillin, 100 μg/mL
  Growth temperature: 37°C
  Growth strain: DH5alpha
  Copy number: Low Copy
Gene/Insert
  Gene/Insert name: CtNot3
  Species: Chaetomium thermophilum
  Cloning method: Unknown
Terms and licenses: Academic/Nonprofit Terms; Industry Terms: Not Available to Industry
Depositor comments: codon optimized cDNA from GeneArt Plasmids from this collection were made available to the research community and donated after the lab closed. Please note that the sequence provided by the depositing laboratory may be theoretical/predicted or based on Sanger sequencing results. There may be discrepancies between sequencing results obtained by Addgene and the depositor sequence. If an Addgene verified sequence is not available, please contact before placing your order to request that our lab fully sequence the plasmid.
How to cite: pnEA-NpS-CtNot3_X was a gift from Elisa Izaurralde (Addgene plasmid # 147971 ; http://n2t.net/addgene:147971 ; RRID:Addgene_147971)
