[The description below was written by a language model from this plasmid's Addgene catalogue record and pLannotate feature annotations shown in this document.]
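Description:
pnEA-NpS-CtNot3_X is a 7,848 nt bacterial expression plasmid for producing Not3, a CCR4-NOT complex subunit, from the thermophilic fungus Chaetomium thermophilum. The catalogue lists the backbone as unknown, but the annotated features show a pET-like, pBR322-derived architecture. It has a ColE1/pMB1-type origin accompanied by the bom mobility region and the rop gene, which keeps copy number low and matches the "low copy" entry in the record. Selection is by ampicillin through the bla gene and its native promoter. Several interrupted fragments of the tetracycline resistance gene and its promoter remain as pBR322 remnants and should not be taken as a functional marker.

The expression cassette is driven by a T7 promoter followed directly by a lac operator and the strong T7 gene 10 ribosome binding site. A lacI gene with its own promoter is carried on the plasmid. Transcription therefore depends on a host that supplies T7 RNA polymerase, and it is repressed until it is induced with IPTG or lactose. A partial match to Strep-tag II lies just downstream of the ribosome binding site, suggesting an N-terminal Strep-type affinity tag on the protein. The roughly 2.2 kb unannotated stretch between this tag and the T7 terminator presumably holds the CtNot3 coding sequence, which the depositor describes as a codon-optimized synthetic cDNA. A short match to a T7 gene 10B-derived sequence just before the terminator is probably vector remnant rather than a deliberate solubility tag. The exact residue boundaries of the Not3 insert and any protease cleavage site are not stated. The associated work concerns structural and biochemical analysis of the CCR4-NOT complex, which fits a use in recombinant protein production for purification.
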