Features (pLannotate 1.2.2; 19 found; start..end, strand, type, name):
    104..208     +  promoter       AmpR promoter: bla
    209..1069    +  CDS            AmpR: β-lactamase; bla; confers resistance to ampicillin, carbenicillin, and related antibiotics
   1240..1828    +  rep_origin     ori: high-copy-number ColE1/pMB1/pBR322/pUC origin of replication
   2014..2156    -  misc_feature   bom: basis of mobility region from pBR322
   2258..2449    -  CDS            rop: Rop protein, which maintains plasmids at low copy number; rop
   2466..2846    +  CDS            YPB1_ECOLX: Protein predicted: Swiss-Prot protein existence level 4. From Escherichia coli.
   3088..3712    -  CDS            TcR (fragment): tetracycline efflux protein; tet; confers resistance to tetracycline
   3727..3748    -  protein_bind   CAP binding site: CAP binding activates transcription in the presence of cAMP. E. coli catabolite activator protein
   3761..4843    -  CDS            lacI: lac repressor; lacI; The lac repressor binds to the lac operator to inhibit transcription in E. coli. This inhibition can be relieved by adding lactose or isopropyl-β-D-thiogalactopyranoside (IPTG).
   4844..4921    -  promoter       lacI promoter: lacI
   4929..5208    -  CDS            TcR (fragment): tetracycline efflux protein; tet; confers resistance to tetracycline
   5230..5248    +  promoter       T7 promoter: promoter for bacteriophage T7 RNA polymerase
   5249..5273    +  protein_bind   lac operator: The lac repressor binds to the lac operator to inhibit transcription in E. coli. This inhibition can be relieved by adding lactose or isopropyl-β-D-thiogalactopyranoside (IPTG). lac repressor encoded by lacI
   5288..5310    +  RBS            RBS: efficient ribosome binding site from bacteriophage T7 gene 10 (Olins and Rangwala, 1989)
   5329..5351    +  CDS            Strep-Tag II (fragment): peptide that binds Strep-Tactin®, an engineered form of streptavidin
   7532..7581    +  CDS            SET1 (fragment): solubility-enhancement tag derived from T7 phage gene 10B
   7589..7636    +  terminator     T7 terminator: transcription terminator for bacteriophage T7 RNA polymerase
   7659..7763    -  CDS            TcR (fragment): tetracycline efflux protein; tet; confers resistance to tetracycline
   7811..7839    -  promoter       tet promoter: E. coli promoter for tetracycline efflux protein gene
>Addgene plasmid #147971 | pnEA-NpS-CtNot3_X | depositor full sequence | sequence record 290418 | Full Sequence
TTCTTGAAGACGAAAGGGCCTCGTGATACGCCTATTTTTATAGGTTAATGTCATGATAATAATGGTTTCT
TAGACGTCAGGTGGCACTTTTCGGGGAAATGTGCGCGGAACCCCTATTTGTTTATTTTTCTAAATACATT
CAAATATGTATCCGCTCATGAGACAATAACCCTGATAAATGCTTCAATAATATTGAAAAAGGAAGAGTAT
GAGTATTCAACATTTCCGTGTCGCCCTTATTCCCTTTTTTGCGGCATTTTGCCTTCCTGTTTTTGCTCAC
CCAGAAACGCTGGTGAAAGTAAAAGATGCTGAAGATCAGTTGGGTGCACGAGTGGGTTACATCGAACTGG
ATCTCAACAGCGGTAAGATCCTTGAGAGTTTTCGCCCCGAAGAACGTTTTCCAATGATGAGCACTTTTAA
AGTTCTGCTATGTGGCGCGGTATTATCCCGTGTTGACGCCGGGCAAGAGCAACTCGGTCGCCGCATACAC
TATTCTCAGAATGACTTGGTTGAGTACTCACCAGTCACAGAAAAGCATCTTACGGATGGCATGACAGTAA
GAGAATTATGCAGTGCTGCCATAACCATGAGTGATAACACTGCGGCCAACTTACTTCTGACAACGATCGG
AGGACCGAAGGAGCTAACCGCTTTTTTGCACAACATGGGGGATCATGTAACTCGCCTTGATCGTTGGGAA
CCGGAGCTGAATGAAGCCATACCAAACGACGAGCGTGACACCACGATGCCTGCAGCAATGGCAACAACGT
TGCGCAAACTATTAACTGGCGAACTACTTACTCTAGCTTCCCGGCAACAATTAATAGACTGGATGGAGGC
GGATAAAGTTGCAGGACCACTTCTGCGCTCGGCCCTTCCGGCTGGCTGGTTTATTGCTGATAAATCTGGA
GCCGGTGAGCGTGGGTCTCGCGGTATCATTGCAGCACTGGGGCCAGATGGTAAGCCCTCCCGTATCGTAG
TTATCTACACGACGGGGAGTCAGGCAACTATGGATGAACGAAATAGACAGATCGCTGAGATAGGTGCCTC
ACTGATTAAGCATTGGTAACTGTCAGACCAAGTTTACTCATATATACTTTAGATTGATTTAAAACTTCAT
TTTTAATTTAAAAGGATCTAGGTGAAGATCCTTTTTGATAATCTCATGACCAAAATCCCTTAACGTGAGT
TTTCGTTCCACTGAGCGTCAGACCCCGTAGAAAAGATCAAAGGATCTTCTTGAGATCCTTTTTTTCTGCG
CGTAATCTGCTGCTTGCAAACAAAAAAACCACCGCTACCAGCGGTGGTTTGTTTGCCGGATCAAGAGCTA
CCAACTCTTTTTCCGAAGGTAACTGGCTTCAGCAGAGCGCAGATACCAAATACTGTCCTTCTAGTGTAGC
CGTAGTTAGGCCACCACTTCAAGAACTCTGTAGCACCGCCTACATACCTCGCTCTGCTAATCCTGTTACC
AGTGGCTGCTGCCAGTGGCGATAAGTCGTGTCTTACCGGGTTGGACTCAAGACGATAGTTACCGGATAAG
GCGCAGCGGTCGGGCTGAACGGGGGGTTCGTGCACACAGCCCAGCTTGGAGCGAACGACCTACACCGAAC
TGAGATACCTACAGCGTGAGCTATGAGAAAGCGCCACGCTTCCCGAAGGGAGAAAGGCGGACAGGTATCC
GGTAAGCGGCAGGGTCGGAACAGGAGAGCGCACGAGGGAGCTTCCAGGGGGAAACGCCTGGTATCTTTAT
AGTCCTGTCGGGTTTCGCCACCTCTGACTTGAGCGTCGATTTTTGTGATGCTCGTCAGGGGGGCGGAGCC
TATGGAAAAACGCCAGCAACGCGGCCTTTTTACGGTTCCTGGCCTTTTGCTGGCCTTTTGCTCACATGTT
CTTTCCTGCGTTATCCCCTGATTCTGTGGATAACCGTATTACCGCCTTTGAGTGAGCTGATACCGCTCGC
CGCAGCCGAACGACCGAGCGCAGCGAGTCAGTGAGCGAGGAAGCGGAAGAGCGCCTGATGCGGTATTTTC
TCCTTACGCATCTGTGCGGTATTTCACACCGCATATATGGTGCACTCTCAGTACAATCTGCTCTGATGCC
GCATAGTTAAGCCAGTATACACTCCGCTATCGCTACGTGACTGGGTCATGGCTGCGCCCCGACACCCGCC
AACACCCGCTGACGCGCCCTGACGGGCTTGTCTGCTCCCGGCATCCGCTTACAGACAAGCTGTGACCGTC
TCCGGGAGCTGCATGTGTCAGAGGTTTTCACCGTCATCACCGAAACGCGCGAGGCAGCTGCGGTAAAGCT
CATCAGCGTGGTCGTGAAGCGATTCACAGATGTCTGCCTGTTCATCCGCGTCCAGCTCGTTGAGTTTCTC
CAGAAGCGTTAATGTCTGGCTTCTGATAAAGCGGGCCATGTTAAGGGCGGTTTTTTCCTGTTTGGTCACT
GATGCCTCCGTGTAAGGGGGATTTCTGTTCATGGGGGTAATGATACCGATGAAACGAGAGAGGATGCTCA
CGATACGGGTTACTGATGATGAACATGCCCGGTTACTGGAACGTTGTGAGGGTAAACAACTGGCGGTATG
GATGCGGCGGGACCAGAGAAAAATCACTCAGGGTCAATGCCAGCGCTTCGTTAATACAGATGTAGGTGTT
CCACAGGGTAGCCAGCAGCATCCTGCGATGCAGATCCGGAACATAATGGTGCAGGGCGCTGACTTCCGCG
TTTCCAGACTTTACGAAACACGGAAACCGAAGACCATTCATGTTGTTGCTCAGGTCGCAGACGTTTTGCA
GCAGCAGTCGCTTCACGTTCGCTCGCGTATCGGTGATTCATTCTGCTAACCAGTAAGGCAACCCCGCCAG
CCTAGCCGGGTCCTCAACGACAGGAGCACGATCATGCGCACCCGTGGCCAGGACCCAACGCTGCCCGAGA
TGCGCCGCGTGCGGCTGCTGGAGATGGCGGACGCGATGGATATGTTCTGCCAAGGGTTGGTTTGCGCATT
CACAGTTCTCCGCAAGAATTGATTGGCTCCAATTCTTGGAGTGGTGAATCCGTTAGCGAGGTGCCGCCGG
CTTCCATTCAGGTCGAGGTGGCCCGGCTCCATGCACCGCGACGCAACGCGGGGAGGCAGACAAGGTATAG
GGCGGCGCCTACAATCCATGCCAACCCGTTCCATGTGCTCGCCGAGGCGGCATAAATCGCCGTGACGATC
AGCGGTCCAGTGATCGAAGTTAGGCTGGTAAGAGCCGCGAGCGATCCTTGAAGCTGTCCCTGATGGTCGT
CATCTACCTGCCTGGACAGCATGGCCTGCAACGCGGGCATCCCGATGCCGCCGGAAGCGAGAAGAATCAT
AATGGGGAAGGCCATCCAGCCTCGCGTCGCGAACGCCAGCAAGACGTAGCCCAGCGCGTCGGCCGCCATG
CCGGCGATAATGGCCTGCTTCTCGCCGAAACGTTTGGTGGCGGGACCAGTGACGAAGGCTTGAGCGAGGG
CGTGCAAGATTCCGAATACCGCAAGCGACAGGCCGATCATCGTCGCGCTCCAGCGAAAGCGGTCCTCGCC
GAAAATGACCCAGAGCGCTGCCGGCACCTGTCCTACGAGTTGCATGATAAAGAAGACAGTCATAAGTGCG
GCGACGATAGTCATGCCCCGCGCCCACCGGAAGGAGCTGACTGGGTTGAAGGCTCTCAAGGGCATCGGTC
GAGATCCCGGTGCCTAATGAGTGAGCTAACTTACATTAATTGCGTTGCGCTCACTGCCCGCTTTCCAGTC
GGGAAACCTGTCGTGCCAGCTGCATTAATGAATCGGCCAACGCGCGGGGAGAGGCGGTTTGCGTATTGGG
CGCCAGGGTGGTTTTTCTTTTCACCAGTGAGACGGGCAACAGCTGATTGCCCTTCACCGCCTGGCCCTGA
GAGAGTTGCAGCAAGCGGTCCACGCTGGTTTGCCCCAGCAGGCGAAAATCCTGTTTGATGGTGGTTAACG
GCGGGATATAACATGAGCTGTCTTCGGTATCGTCGTATCCCACTACCGAGATATCCGCACCAACGCGCAG
CCCGGACTCGGTAATGGCGCGCATTGCGCCCAGCGCCATCTGATCGTTGGCAACCAGCATCGCAGTGGGA
ACGATGCCCTCATTCAGCATTTGCATGGTTTGTTGAAAACCGGACATGGCACTCCAGTCGCCTTCCCGTT
CCGCTATCGGCTGAATTTGATTGCGAGTGAGATATTTATGCCAGCCAGCCAGACGCAGACGCGCCGAGAC
AGAACTTAATGGGCCCGCTAACAGCGCGATTTGCTGGTGACCCAATGCGACCAGATGCTCCACGCCCAGT
CGCGTACCGTCTTCATGGGAGAAAATAATACTGTTGATGGGTGTCTGGTCAGAGACATCAAGAAATAACG
CCGGAACATTAGTGCAGGCAGCTTCCACAGCAATGGCATCCTGGTCATCCAGCGGATAGTTAATGATCAG
CCCACTGACGCGTTGCGCGAGAAGATTGTGCACCGCCGCTTTACAGGCTTCGACGCCGCTTCGTTCTACC
ATCGACACCACCACGCTGGCACCCAGTTGATCGGCGCGAGATTTAATCGCCGCGACAATTTGCGACGGCG
CGTGCAGGGCCAGACTGGAGGTGGCAACGCCAATCAGCAACGACTGTTTGCCCGCCAGTTGTTGTGCCAC
GCGGTTGGGAATGTAATTCAGCTCCGCCATCGCCGCTTCCACTTTTTCCCGCGTTTTCGCAGAAACGTGG
CTGGCCTGGTTCACCACGCGGGAAACGGTCTGATAAGAGACACCGGCATACTCTGCGACATCGTATAACG
TTACTGGTTTCACATTCACCACCCTGAATTGACTCTCTTCCGGGCGCTATCATGCCATACCGCGAAAGGT
TTTGCGCCATTCGATGGTGTCCGGGATCTCGACGCTCTCCCTTATGCGACTCCTGCATTAGGAAGCAGCC
CAGTAGTAGGTTGAGGCCGTTGAGCACCGCCGCCGCAAGGAATGGTGCATGCAAGGAGATGGCGCCCAAC
AGTCCCCCGGCCACGGGGCCTGCCACCATACCCACGCCGAAACAAGCGCTCATGAGCCCGAAGTGGCGAG
CCCGATCTTCCCCATCGGTGATGTCGGCGATATAGGCGCCAGCAACCGCACCTGTGGCGCCGGTGATGCC
GGCCACGATGCGTCCGGCGTAGAGGATCGAGATCTCGATCCCGCGAAATTAATACGACTCACTATAGGGG
AATTGTGAGCGGATAACAATTCCCCACTAGTAATAATTTTGTTTAACTTTAAGAAGGAGATATACCATGG
GCAGCAGCTGGAGCCACCCGCAGTTCGAAAAAAGCAGCGGTACCGGCAGCGGCCTGGAAGTTCTGTTCCA
GGGGCCCCATATGCTCGAGATGGCAGCACGTAAACTGCAGCAAGAGGTTGATAAATGCTTCAAAAAAGTT
GCCGAAGGCGTGAGCGAATTTGAAGCAATCTATGAAAAAATCGAGCAGAGCACCAATCAGGCCCAGAAAG
AAAAACTGGAAGATCAGCTGAAACGCGAAATCAAAAAACTGCAACGTCTGCGCGATCAGATTAAAACCTG
GGCAGCAAGCAATGACATCAAAGATAAAGCACCGCTGCTGGAACAGCGTCGTCTGATTGAAACCCAGATG
GAAAAATTCAAAGCCGTGGAAAAAGCCATGAAAACCAAAGCCTATAGCAAAGAAGGTCTGAGCGCAGCAG
CAAAACTGGACCCGAAAGAACAGGCAAAAATTGAAGCAAGCGAATTCCTGAGCAATATGGTTGATGAACT
GGAACAACAAATCGAAACCCTGGAAGCAGAAAGCGAAAGTCTGCAGGCAACCATGAAAAAAGGTAAAGGT
CATGCAGCAAAAGCAGAACGTGTTGCAGAAATTGAACGTATTATCGATCGCCATAAATGGCATCAGGGTA
AACTGGAACTGATTCGTCGTAGCCTGGAAAATGGTGGTGTTGATGCAGAACAGGTTAATGATCTGGAAGA
AAGCATCAAATATTACGTGTCCGATGGTATGAACGGCGATTTTATGGAAGATGAAGGCATGTATGATGAT
CTGAGCCTGCAGGATGAAGAGGATGCCTATGGCATGAATCAGGATAATGATAAAACCAGCAGCCAGGATA
ATCAGAGCATTCAGTCAAGCAAAGAAAAAAAAGAAGAGGAACAAGAAGCCGAGCAGCCGGAAAAACCGAG
CAAACCGGCACCGGCACTGAGCGGTAAACAGCGTGCAGCAGTTGAAGCAGCAACCAATGCAGGTCGTCGT
CCGAGCAACCAGCTGAAAAGTCCGCTGCCGACCCTGGCAACCGTGCATACCACCAGTAGCAGCAATCTGA
GCAATGGCACCAGCGGTCCGCAGATGAAACCGGCAGCAGTTCCGAGCCGTCTGGCAGGCGAAGGCCTGAA
ATATGCAAGCGCAGCGGCAGCAGCAGCCGCTAATGAAAAAAACAATGTTGGTATTGCTCCGCTGCCTCCG
CCTCCGGCAAATGCACCTGGTGGTCCGGGTCCGCAGGGTCGTATTAGCACCACCAATAGTCCGCGTGTTC
CGAGCAGTCAGCCTGCCGGTCAGGATAAAGCAAGCACCGCAGGTAGCAGCAGCACCGTTACACCGGCAAA
AGCCGGTGCACGTAGCAAAGCAGCCGCACAGCCACCGGCACAGGCAGAAGCCGAAAGCAGCAAAGCCACA
GCACAGACCAATGGTGCCAGCAATGTTAAACCGAGCCAAGAAGCTGAAGAAGAAGAACCGATTTATCATC
TGCCTCCGTCACTGCAGGATCTGGTTGATAGCTATGAAATTAGCAAAAAACGTGCCGCAGCACTGAGCAG
CCCGAGCACCCAGCGTATGCAGGCAGTTAGCAATGCAAGCAAACCGAGCGCACTGGATGGTGAACCGCCT
CGTAGCTATCAGCCGGAAGTTCGTTTTTATAGCCATACCCGTTATCCGCAAGAACCGCTGCCTATTTTTG
ATGATCCGCGTCTGTATAGCCGTATTGATAGCGATACCCTGTTTTACGTGTTCTATTACAAACAGGGCAC
CTATCAGCAGTATCTGGCAGCCCGTGCACTGAAAGATCAGAGTTGGCGTTTTCATAAACAGTATCAGACC
TGGTTTCAGCGTCATGAAGAACCTAAACAAATCACCGAAGAATTTGAGAAAGGCACCTACCGCTTTTTCG
ATTATGAAAGCACCTGGATGAATCGTCGTAAAGCCGATTTTGAATTCCACTATAAATACCTGGAAGATGA
ACTGGTGCATCTGAATACCGGTCAGAGCGTTATGGCACTGCGTTATCGTCGCCTGAGCAGTAAAATTCCG
CCTGTTAATTGGGAAGATCCGCCTGGTTATATGGATCTGGCAATGCTGGGTATTACCAGCAGTCGTAATG
ATGAAACCTCACGTGAATTTGATGCAGTGTGGTATCGTAATGAAGCCATGTGGGATAAAAGTGATGCAGC
CTAAGGATCCTAATAGTCTAGAGCTAGCCCTAGGAGATCCGGCTGCTAACAAAGCCCGAAAGGAAGCTGA
GTTGGCTGCTGCCACCGCTGAGCAATAACTAGCATAACCCCTTGGGGCCTCTAAACGGGTCTTGAGGGGT
TTTTTGCTGAAAGGAGGAACTATATCCGGATATCCCGCAAGAGGCCCGGCAGTACCGGCATAACCAAGCC
TATGCCTACAGCATCCAGGGTGACGGTGCCGAGGATGACGATGAGCGCATTGTTAGATTTCATACACGGT
GCCTGACTGCGTTAGCAATTTAACTGTGATAAACTACCGCATTAAAGCTTATCGATGATAAGCTGTCAAA
CATGAGAA
